>Addgene plasmid #136720 | pISH-Olfr792 | addgene full sequence | sequence record 273203 | Addgene NGS Result
TTACGCCAGCTGGCGAAAGGGGGATGTGCTGCAAGGCGATTAAGTTGGGTAACGCCAGGGTTTTCCCAGT
CACGACGTTGTAAAACGACGGCCAGTGAATTGTAATACGACTCACTATAGGGCGAATTGGGCCCGACGTC
GCATGCTCCCGGCCGCCATGGCGGCCGCGGGAATTCGATTGAGCCGGATGGAAGTAACACAGTAATTTTT
AAAGCAACTTTTAGAAATTGACACTAAAATCCATAAAGTGCCATGCATTATGATAATAAAGGACAGAACA
CACAAAAAAGACATAGCACCTATTTATTGCACTGCACAAGCCTCTATTTAATATGAATAGACCTTAAGAA
ATACAGCAAGAAGTAGCCACACAGCAGAGGTGGGAGACTAGCTCATGGAAGAGATCAATTTAAAAGAGAT
CAATTTATACCATAGGAAATAATTTTTCTGAGTTGCTTGTTGCTCTTTGTTTAGCTTTTGCTTCTTATTC
AATAGATAAATTCTTTGAAAATAAATTCATTCTTTTAAAAGGTCATTCTCATGTTGGTGGCATCAAATCA
GTCACACTCAGAAAATTTTACAGTGTGTCTAAACTTTAAAATGATAACTGTGTCAAGTAAAGCTGACATG
GAAAAAATAAAAACATTCAGCTAAGTTGAATATAACAGCAGATGAGAAATACAATAATGGAAGTACACAT
CACATACAATGTTCCTTTTTAATCACTAGTGAATTCGCGGCCGCCTGCAGGTCGACCATATGGGAGAGCT
CCCAACGCGTTGGATGCATAGCTTGAGTATTCTATAGTGTCACCTAAATAGCTTGGCGTAATCATGGTCA
TAGCTGTTTCCTGTGTGAAATTGTTATCCGCTCACAATTCCACACAACATACGAGCCGGAAGCATAAAGT
GTAAAGCCTGGGGTGCCTAATGAGTGAGCTAACTCACATTAATTGCGTTGCGCTCACTGCCCGCTTTCCA
GTCGGGAAACCTGTCGTGCCAGCTGCATTAATGAATCGGCCAACGCGCGGGGAGAGGCGGTTTGCGTATT
GGGCGCTCTTCCGCTTCCTCGCTCACTGACTCGCTGCGCTCGGTCGTTCGGCTGCGGCGAGCGGTATCAG
CTCACTCAAAGGCGGTAATACGGTTATCCACAGAATCAGGGGATAACGCAGGAAAGAACATGTGAGCAAA
AGGCCAGCAAAAGGCCAGGAACCGTAAAAAGGCCGCGTTGCTGGCGTTTTTCCATAGGCTCCGCCCCCCT
GACGAGCATCACAAAAATCGACGCTCAAGTCAGAGGTGGCGAAACCCGACAGGACTATAAAGATACCAGG
CGTTTCCCCCTGGAAGCTCCCTCGTGCGCTCTCCTGTTCCGACCCTGCCGCTTACCGGATACCTGTCCGC
CTTTCTCCCTTCGGGAAGCGTGGCGCTTTCTCATAGCTCACGCTGTAGGTATCTCAGTTCGGTGTAGGTC
GTTCGCTCCAAGCTGGGCTGTGTGCACGAACCCCCCGTTCAGCCCGACCGCTGCGCCTTATCCGGTAACT
ATCGTCTTGAGTCCAACCCGGTAAGACACGACTTATCGCCACTGGCAGCAGCCACTGGTAACAGGATTAG
CAGAGCGAGGTATGTAGGCGGTGCTACAGAGTTCTTGAAGTGGTGGCCTAACTACGGCTACACTAGAAGA
ACAGTATTTGGTATCTGCGCTCTGCTGAAGCCAGTTACCTTCGGAAAAAGAGTTGGTAGCTCTTGATCCG
GCAAACAAACCACCGCTGGTAGCGGTGGTTTTTTTGTTTGCAAGCAGCAGATTACGCGCAGAAAAAAAGG
ATCTCAAGAAGATCCTTTGATCTTTTCTACGGGGTCTGACGCTCAGTGGAACGAAAACTCACGTTAAGGG
ATTTTGGTCATGAGATTATCAAAAAGGATCTTCACCTAGATCCTTTTAAATTAAAAATGAAGTTTTAAAT
CAATCTAAAGTATATATGAGTAAACTTGGTCTGACAGTTACCAATGCTTAATCAGTGAGGCACCTATCTC
AGCGATCTGTCTATTTCGTTCATCCATAGTTGCCTGACTCCCCGTCGTGTAGATAACTACGATACGGGAG
GGCTTACCATCTGGCCCCAGTGCTGCAATGATACCGCGAGACCCACGCTCACCGGCTCCAGATTTATCAG
CAATAAACCAGCCAGCCGGAAGGGCCGAGCGCAGAAGTGGTCCTGCAACTTTATCCGCCTCCATCCAGTC
TATTAATTGTTGCCGGGAAGCTAGAGTAAGTAGTTCGCCAGTTAATAGTTTGCGCAACGTTGTTGCCATT
GCTACAGGCATCGTGGTGTCACGCTCGTCGTTTGGTATGGCTTCATTCAGCTCCGGTTCCCAACGATCAA
GGCGAGTTACATGATCCCCCATGTTGTGCAAAAAAGCGGTTAGCTCCTTCGGTCCTCCGATCGTTGTCAG
AAGTAAGTTGGCCGCAGTGTTATCACTCATGGTTATGGCAGCACTGCATAATTCTCTTACTGTCATGCCA
TCCGTAAGATGCTTTTCTGTGACTGGTGAGTACTCAACCAAGTCATTCTGAGAATAGTGTATGCGGCGAC
CGAGTTGCTCTTGCCCGGCGTCAATACGGGATAATACCGCGCCACATAGCAGAACTTTAAAAGTGCTCAT
CATTGGAAAACGTTCTTCGGGGCGAAAACTCTCAAGGATCTTACCGCTGTTGAGATCCAGTTCGATGTAA
CCCACTCGTGCACCCAACTGATCTTCAGCATCTTTTACTTTCACCAGCGTTTCTGGGTGAGCAAAAACAG
GAAGGCAAAATGCCGCAAAAAAGGGAATAAGGGCGACACGGAAATGTTGAATACTCATACTCTTCCTTTT
TCAATATTATTGAAGCATTTATCAGGGTTATTGTCTCATGAGCGGATACATATTTGAATGTATTTAGAAA
AATAAACAAATAGGGGTTCCGCGCACATTTCCCCGAAAAGTGCCACCTGATGCGGTGTGAAATACCGCAC
AGATGCGTAAGGAGAAAATACCGCATCAGGAAATTGTAAGCGTTAATATTTTGTTAAAATTCGCGTTAAA
TTTTTGTTAAATCAGCTCATTTTTTAACCAATAGGCCGAAATCGGCAAAATCCCTTATAAATCAAAAGAA
TAGACCGAGATAGGGT
[37 nt withheld, positions 3167-3203]
AAAGAACGTGGACTCCAACGTCAAAGG
[49 nt withheld, positions 3231-3279]
T
[91 nt withheld, positions 3281-3371]
G
[124 nt withheld, positions 3373-3496]
CCATTCGCCATTCAGGCTGCGCAACTGTTGGGAAGGGCGATCGGTGCGGGCCTCTTCGCTA
Features (pLannotate 1.2.2; 13 found; start..end, strand, type, name):
    103..121     +  promoter       T7 promoter: promoter for bacteriophage T7 RNA polymerase
    727..789     -  CDS            VESPI_VESMG (fragment): Experimental evidence at protein level: Swiss-Prot protein existence level 1. Shows contractile activity on isolated ileum smooth muscle. From Vespa magnifica (Hornet).
    801..819     -  promoter       SP6 promoter: promoter for bacteriophage SP6 RNA polymerase
    861..877     -  protein_bind   lac operator: The lac repressor binds to the lac operator to inhibit transcription in E. coli. This inhibition can be relieved by adding lactose or isopropyl-β-D-thiogalactopyranoside (IPTG). lac repressor encoded by lacI
    885..915     -  promoter       lac promoter: promoter for the E. coli lac operon
    930..951     -  protein_bind   CAP binding site: CAP binding activates transcription in the presence of cAMP. E. coli catabolite activator protein
    964..1056    -  CDS            lacI (fragment): lac repressor; lacI; The lac repressor binds to the lac operator to inhibit transcription in E. coli. This inhibition can be relieved by adding lactose or isopropyl-β-D-thiogalactopyranoside (IPTG).
   1239..1827    -  rep_origin     ori: high-copy-number ColE1/pMB1/pBR322/pUC origin of replication
   1998..2858    -  CDS            AmpR: β-lactamase; bla; confers resistance to ampicillin, carbenicillin, and related antibiotics
   2859..2963    -  promoter       AmpR promoter: bla
   2990..3040    +  misc_feature   bom (fragment): basis of mobility region from pBR322
   3068..3496    -  rep_origin     f1 ori (sequence partly withheld): f1 bacteriophage origin of replication; arrow indicates direction of (+) strand synthesis
   3500..100     -  CDS            lacZα (fragment) (across the origin): LacZα fragment of β-galactosidase; lacZ fragment
