[The description below was written by a language model from this plasmid's Addgene catalogue record and pLannotate feature annotations shown in this document.]
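Description:
pISH-Olfr792 is a small (about 3.6 kb) bacterial plasmid built on the pGEM-T-Easy cloning backbone and classed as an in situ probe template. It carries a fragment of the mouse odorant receptor gene Olfr792 (also known as MOR108-2), recorded simply as an "ISH probe insert". The record does not state which part of the gene is covered, its exact length or its orientation, and the cloning method is listed as unknown. The plasmid is maintained in E. coli at high copy through a ColE1/pUC-type origin and selected with ampicillin via the β-lactamase gene and its native promoter. An f1 phage origin is also present, a standard backbone element that permits single-stranded DNA production.

The functional core is the pair of opposing bacteriophage promoters, T7 on the forward strand and SP6 on the reverse strand, which bracket the unannotated region of roughly 600 nt where the Olfr792 fragment must sit. In vitro transcription from one promoter or the other yields either the antisense riboprobe, which hybridizes to Olfr792 mRNA in tissue, or the sense strand, commonly used as a negative control. Which polymerase gives which strand cannot be determined from the record. The surrounding lac promoter, lac operator, CAP site and lacZα fragments are remnants of the backbone's blue/white screening cassette, interrupted by the insert. The short match to a hornet peptide just inside the SP6 promoter is almost certainly a spurious annotation hit. The stated purpose is synthesis of riboprobes to detect Olfr792 expression by in situ hybridization, in the context of work on zonal odorant receptor gene choice in the mouse main olfactory epithelium.
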