Addgene plasmid #136720: pISH-Olfr792
Purpose: Template to synthesize riboprobes for in situ hybridization (ISH) for Olfr792
Depositing lab: Peter Mombaerts. Depositing organization: Max Planck Research Unit for Neurogenetics. Publication: The Zonal Organization of Odorant Receptor Gene Choice in the Main Olfactory Epithelium of the Mouse. Zapiec B, Mombaerts P. Cell Rep. 2020 Mar 24;30(12):4220-4234.e5. doi: 10.1016/j.celrep.2020.02.110. PubMed 32209480.
Backbone
  Vector backbone: pGEM-T-Easy
  Vector type: in situ probe
Growth in bacteria
  Bacterial resistance: Ampicillin, 100 μg/mL
  Growth temperature: 37°C
  Growth strain: DH5alpha
  Copy number: High Copy
Gene/Insert
  Gene/Insert name: Olfr792
  Species: M. musculus (mouse)
  Mutation: ISH Probe insert
  Entrez Gene: Olfr792 (a.k.a. MOR108-2)
  Cloning method: Unknown
Terms and licenses: Academic/Nonprofit Terms; Industry Terms: Not Available to Industry
Depositor comments: ISH probe for mouse gene: Olfr792 aka MOR108-2
How to cite: pISH-Olfr792 was a gift from Peter Mombaerts (Addgene plasmid # 136720 ; http://n2t.net/addgene:136720 ; RRID:Addgene_136720)
